>Addgene plasmid #40063 | pGEX4T-1 Slp2-a E11A/R32A | addgene partial sequence | sequence record 54461 | pGEX-5 5'-GGGCTGGCAAGCCACGTTTGGTG-3'
CGGAATTCCCGGGTCGACTGATTGACTTAAGCTTCCTGACAGAGGAGGCGCAAGACGCCATCTTAAAGGT
TCTGCAGAGGGATGCTGCCCTGAAGAGGGCTGAAGAGGAGGCAGTCAGACATCTGCCTGAAAAAATTAAG
GATGACCAACAACTAAAGAATATGAGTGGCCAATGGTTTTATGAAGCTAAGGCAAAAAGACACAGGGACA
AAATCCACGGTGCTGACATCATCAGAGCATCCATGAGAAGGAAGAAGCTCCCAGCGGCAGCTGAGCAGAA
TAAGGACACAGCAATGAGGGCAAAGGAGAGCTGGGTGAATAATGTTAACAAAGATGCTGTCCTTCCTCCA
GAGATAGCTGTTGTGGAAGAGCCAGAAGATGACACAGATCCCGCAGGCCCAAGTTCCAGTTTGGTGGATC
CAGCTTCCAGTGTGATTGATATGTCCCAGGAAAGTACGAGGACTCCAGCTGTGTCTCTGCCCAAGCAAAG
GAAGAATCCATTCAACAGCCCCAAGCTGCCGGAAGATCACTCCTTGCAACAAACCAAACCCGAGCAGTCA
AAAACTGGAAAAGCTGGTTTATTTCAGATTTCAAAAGAGGGTGAGTTGTCAGAATCAAAAGAAAAGTCAT
CTATCCCAGATATGCCACGTCAGCAGTTAGAGAAACCAAAGCAAACTGTATCCACAGAGCCTGAAAATGC
GTCTCATACCAAA
