[The description below was written by a language model from this plasmid's Addgene catalogue record.]
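Description:
pGEX4T-1 Slp2-a E11A/R32A is a bacterial expression plasmid built on the pGEX4T-1 backbone (about 4.9 kb), giving a total construct of roughly 7.6 kb. It is maintained in E. coli as a high-copy plasmid under ampicillin selection. A standard cloning strain is used for propagation and a BL21-type strain for protein production. No feature table accompanies the record, so details such as the exact origin of replication, the cloning sites used and the linker between tag and insert are not documented; the cloning method is listed as unknown.

The payload is a roughly 2.7 kb mouse cDNA encoding synaptotagmin-like protein 2-a (Slp2-a, also called exophilin4; gene Sytl2), placed downstream of the Tac promoter and fused at its N terminus to the glutathione S-transferase tag supplied by the backbone. Tac is a hybrid trp/lac promoter that is repressed by the Lac repressor and induced with IPTG, allowing controlled production of the GST fusion. The fusion can then be captured on glutathione resin for purification or used as bait in pull-down experiments.

The insert carries two point substitutions, glutamate 11 to alanine and arginine 32 to alanine. The record does not state what these changes do functionally, but the construct is evidently a mutant version intended for comparison with the wild-type protein. The associated work concerns the role of synaptotagmin-like proteins in forming a single apical membrane domain in epithelial cells. The plasmid therefore suits producing recombinant mutant Slp2-a for biochemical and binding studies in that context.
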