Addgene plasmid #40063: pGEX4T-1 Slp2-a E11A/R32A
Depositing lab: Fernando Martin-Belmonte. Depositing organization: Centro de Biologia Molecular Severo Ochoa. Publication: Synaptotagmin-like proteins control the formation of a single apical membrane domain in epithelial cells. Galvez-Santisteban M, Rodriguez-Fraticelli AE, Bryant DM, Vergarajauregui S, Yasuda T, Banon-Rodriguez I, Bernascone I, Datta A, Spivak N, Young K, Slim CL, Brakeman PR, Fukuda M, Mostov KE, Martin-Belmonte F. Nat Cell Biol. 2012 Jul 22. doi: 10.1038/ncb2541. PubMed 22820376.
Backbone
  Vector backbone: pGEX4T-1
  Backbone manufacturer: Promega
  Backbone size w/o insert (bp): 4900
  Total vector size (bp): 7600
  Vector type: Bacterial Expression
Growth in bacteria
  Bacterial resistance: Ampicillin, 100 μg/mL
  Growth temperature: 37°C
  Growth strain: DH5alpha
  Growth instructions: Expression in BL21 with IPTG
  Copy number: High Copy
Gene/Insert
  Gene/Insert name: Slp2-a E11A/R32A (alt names: Synaptotagmin-like protein 2-a; Slp2-a E11A/R32A; Exophilin4)
  Species: M. musculus (mouse)
  Insert size (bp): 2732
  Mutation: Glutamate 11 to Alanine, Arginine 32 to Alanine
  Entrez Gene: Sytl2 (a.k.a. AI266830, S, Sl, Slp, Slp2, mKIAA1597)
  Promoter: Tac
  Tag / fusion protein: GST (N terminal on backbone)
  Cloning method: Unknown
  Sequencing primers: 5′ GGGCTGGCAAGCCACGTTTGGTG
Terms and licenses: Academic/Nonprofit Terms; Industry Terms: Not Available to Industry
How to cite: pGEX4T-1 Slp2-a E11A/R32A was a gift from Fernando Martin-Belmonte (Addgene plasmid # 40063 ; http://n2t.net/addgene:40063 ; RRID:Addgene_40063)
